>Addgene plasmid #196686 | kiCAP-AAV-PAL1D | addgene full sequence | sequence record 388011 | Addgene Partial NGS Result
TCGACACGCGTGGAGGGGTGGAGTCGTGACGTGAATTACGTCATAGGGTTAGGGAGGTCCTGTATTAGAG
GTCACGTGAGTGTTTTGCGACATTTTGCGACACCATGTGGTCACGCTGGGTATTTAAGCCCGAGTGAGCA
CGCAGGGTCTCCATTTTGAAGCGGGAGGTTTGAACGCGCAGCCGCCATGCCGGGGTTTTACGAGATTGTG
ATTAAGGTCCCCAGCGACCTTGACGAGCATCTGCCCGGCATTTCTGACAGCTTTGTGAACTGGGTGGCCG
AGAAGGAATGGGAGTTGCCGCCAGATTCTGACATGGATCTGAATCTGATTGAGCAGGCACCCCTGACCGT
GGCCGAGAAGCTGCAGCGCGACTTTCTGACGGAATGGCGCCGTGTGAGTAAGGCCCCGGAGGCTCTTTTC
TTTGTGCAATTTGAGAAGGGAGAGAGCTACTTCCACATGCACGTGCTCGTGGAAACCACCGGGGTGAAAT
CCATGGTTTTGGGACGTTTCCTGAGTCAGATTCGCGAAAAACTGATTCAGAGAATTTACCGCGGGATCGA
GCCGACTTTGCCAAACTGGTTCGCGGTCACAAAGACCAGAAATGGCGCCGGAGGCGGGAACAAGGTGGTG
GATGAGTGCTACATCCCCAATTACTTGCTCCCCAAAACCCAGCCTGAGCTCCAGTGGGCGTGGACTAATA
TGGAACAGTATTTAAGCGCCTGTTTGAATCTCACGGAGCGTAAACGGTTGGTGGCGCAGCATCTGACGCA
CGTGTCGCAGACGCAGGAGCAGAACAAAGAGAATCAGAATCCCAATTCTGATGCGCCGGTGATCAGATCA
AAAACTTCAGCCAGGTACATGGAGCTGGTCGGGTGGCTCGTGGACAAGGGGATTACCTCGGAGAAGCAGT
GGATCCAGGAGGACCAGGCCTCATACATCTCCTTCAATGCGGCCTCCAACTCGCGGTCCCAAATCAAGGC
TGCCTTGGACAATGCGGGAAAGATTATGAGCCTGACTAAAACCGCCCCCGACTACCTGGTGGGCCAGCAG
CCCGTGGAGGACATTTCCAGCAATCGGATTTATAAAATTTTGGAACTAAACGGGTACGATCCCCAATATG
CGGCTTCCGTCTTTCTGGGATGGGCCACGAAAAAGTTCGGCAAGAGGAACACCATCTGGCTGTTTGGGCC
TGCAACTACCGGGAAGACCAACATCGCGGAGGCCATAGCCCACACTGTGCCCTTCTACGGGTGCGTAAAC
TGGACCAATGAGAACTTTCCCTTCAACGACTGTGTCGACAAGATGGTGATCTGGTGGGAGGAGGGGAAGA
TGACCGCCAAGGTCGTGGAGTCGGCCAAAGCCATTCTCGGAGGAAGCAAGGTGCGCGTGGACCAGAAATG
CAAGTCCTCGGCCCAGATAGACCCGACTCCCGTGATCGTCACCTCCAACACCAACATGTGCGCCGTGATT
GACGGGAACTCAACGACCTTCGAACACCAGCAGCCGTTGCAAGACCGGATGTTCAAATTTGAACTCACCC
GCCGTCTGGATCATGACTTTGGGAAGGTCACCAAGCAGGAAGTCAAAGACTTTTTCCGGTGGGCAAAGGA
TCACGTGGTTGAGGTGGAGCATGAATTCTACGTCAAAAAGGGTGGAGCCAAGAAAAGACCCGCCCCCAGT
GACGCAGATATAAGTGAGCCCAAACGGGTGCGCGAGTCAGTTGCGCAGCCATCGACGTCAGACGCGGAAG
CTTCGATCAACTACGCGGACAGGTACCAAAACAAATGTTCTCGTCACGTGGGCATGAATCTGATGCTGTT
TCCCTGCAGACAATGCGAGAGACTGAATCAGAATTCAAATATCTGCTTCACTCACGGTGTCAAAGACTGT
TTAGAGTGCTTTCCCGTGTCAGAATCTCAACCCGTTTCTGTCGTCAAAAAGGCGTATCAGAAACTGTGCT
ACATTCATCACATCATGGGAAAGGTGCCAGACGCTTGCACTGCTTGCGACCTGGTCAATGTGGACTTGGA
TGACTGTGTTTCTGAACAATAAATGACTTAAACCAGGTATTGCTGCCGATGGTTATCTTCCAGATTGGCT
CGAGGACAACCTTAGTGAACTAGTGCCACCATGAGTCGGCTGGATAAATCTAAAGTCATAAACGGCGCTC
TGGAATTACTCAATGAAGTCGGTATCGAAGGCCTGACGACAAGGAAACTCGCTCAAAAGCTGGGAGTTGA
GCAGCCTACCCTGTACTGGCACGTGAAGAACAAGCGGGCCCTGCTCGATGCCCTGGCCATCGAGATGCTG
GACAGGCATCATACCCACTTCTGCCCCCTGGAAGGCGAGTCATGGCAAGACTTTCTGCGGAACAACGCCA
AGTCATTCCGCTGTGCTCTCCTCTCACATCGCGACGGGGCTAAAGTGCATCTCGGCACCCGCCCAACAGA
GAAACAGTACGAAACCCTGGAAAATCAGCTCGCGTTCCTGTGTCAGCAAGGCTTCTCCCTGGAGAACGCA
CTGTACGCTCTGTCCGCCGTGGGCCACTTTACACTGGGCTGCGTATTGGAGGAACAGGAGCATCAAGTAG
CAAAAGAGGAAAGAGAGACACCTACCACCGATTCTATGCCCCCACTTCTGAGACAAGCAATTGAGCTGTT
CGACCGGCAGGGAGCCGAACCTGCCTTCCTTTTCGGCCTGGAACTAATCATATGTGGCCTGGAGAAACAG
CTAAAGTGCGAAAGCGGCGGGCCGGCCGACGCCCTTGACGATTTTGACTTAGACATGCTCCCAGCCGATG
CCCTTGACGACTTTGACCTTGATATGCTGCCTGCTGACGCTCTTGACGATTTTGACCTTGACATGCTCCC
CGGGTAAATGCATGAATTCGATCTAGAGGGCCCTATTCTATAGTGTCACCTAAATGCTAGAGCTCGCTGA
TCAGCCTCGACTGTGCCTTCTAGTTGCCAGCCATCTGTTGTTTGCCCCTCCCCCGTGCCTTCCTTGACCC
TGGAAGGTGCCACTCCCACTGTCCTTTCCTAATAAAATGAGGAAATTGCATCGCATTGTCTGAGTAGGTG
TCATTCTATTCTGGGGGGTGGGGTGGGGCAGGACAGCAAGGGGGAGGATTGGGAAGACAATAGCAGGCAT
GCTGGGGATGCGGTGGGCTCTATGGCTTCTGAGGCGGAAAGAACCAGCTGGGGCTCGAATCAAGCTATCA
AGTGCCACCTGACGTCTCCCTATCAGTGATAGAGAAGTCGACACGTCTCGAGCTCCCTATCAGTGATAGA
GAAGGTACGTCTAGAACGTCTCCCTATCAGTGATAGAGAAGTCGACACGTCTCGAGCTCCCTATCAGTGA
TAGAGAAGGTACGTCTAGAACGTCTCCCTATCAGTGATAGAGAAGTCGACACGTCTCGAGCTCCCTATCA
GTGATAGAGAAGGTACGTCTAGAACGTCTCCCTATCAGTGATAGAGAAGTCGACACGTCTCGAGCTCCCT
ATCAGTGATAGAGAAGGTACCCCCTATATAAGCAGAGAGATCTGTTCAAATTTGAACTGACTAAGCGGCT
CCCGCCAGATTTTGGCAAGATTACTAAGCAGGAAGTCAAGGACTTTTTTGCTTGGGCAAAGGTCAATCAG
GTGCCGGTGACTCACGAGTTTAAAGTTCCCAGGGAATTGGCGGGAACTAAAGGGGCGGAGAAATCTCTAA
AACGCCCACTGGGTGACGTCACCAATACTAGCTATAAAAGTCTGGAGAAGCGGGCCAGGCTCTCATTTGT
TCCCGAGACGCCTCGCAGTTCAGACGTGACTGTTGATCCCGCTCCTCTGCGACCGCTAGCTTCGATCAAC
TACGCGGACAGGTACCAAAACAAATGTTCTCGTCACGTGGGCATGAATCTGATGCTGTTTCCCTGCAGAC
AATGCGAGAGACTGAATCAGAATTCAAATATCTGCTTCACTCACGGTGTCAAAGACTGTTTAGAGTGCTT
TCCCGTGTCAGAATCTCAACCCGTTTCTGTCGTCAAAAAGGCGTATCAGAAACTGTGCTACATTCATCAC
ATCATGGGAAAGGTGCCAGACGCTTGCACTGCTTGCGACCTGGTCAATGTGGACTTGGATGACTGTGTTT
CTGAACAATAAATGACTTAAACCAGGTATGGCTGCCGATGGTTATCTTCCAGATTGGCTCGAGGACAACC
TTAGTGAAGGAATTCGCGAGTGGTGGGCTTTGAAACCTGGAGCCCCTCAACCCAAGGCAAATCAACAACA
TCAAGACAACGCTCGAGGTCTTGTGCTTCCGGGTTACAAATACCTTGGACCCGGCAACGGACTCGACAAG
GGGGAGCCGGTCAACGCAGCAGACGCGGCGGCCCTCGAGCACGACAAGGCCTACGACCAGCAGCTCAAGG
CCGGAGACAACCCGTACCTCAAGTACAACCACGCCGACGCCGAGTTCCAGGAGCGGCTCAAAGAAGATAC
GTCTTTTGGGGGCAACCTCGGGCGAGCAGTCTTCCAGGCCAAAAAGAGGCTTCTTGAACCTCTTGGTCTG
GTTGAGGAAGCGGCTAAGACGGCTCCTGGAAAGAAGAGGCCTGTAGAGCAGTCTCCTCAGGAACCGGACT
CCTCCGCGGGTATTGGCAAATCGGGTGCACAGCCCGCTAAAAAGAGACTCAATTTCGGTCAGACTGGCGA
CACAGAGTCAGTCCCAGACCCTCAACCAATCGGAGAACCTCCCGCAGCCCCCTCAGGTGTGGGATCTCTT
ACAATGGCTTCAGGTGGTGGCGCACCAGTGGCAGACAATAACGAAGGTGCCGATGGAGTGGGTAGTTCCT
CGGGAAATTGGCATTGCGATTCCCAATGGCTGGGGGACAGAGTCATCACCACCAGCACCCGAACCTGGGC
CCTGCCCACCTACAACAATCACCTCTACAAGCAAATCTCCAACAGCACATCTGGAGGATCTTCAAATGAC
AACGCCTACTTCGGCTACAGCACCCCCTGGGGGTATTTTGACTTCAACAGATTCCACTGCCACTTCTCAC
CACGTGACTGGCAGCGACTCATCAACAACAACTGGGGATTCCGGCCTAAGCGACTCAACTTCAAGCTCTT
CAACATTCAGGTCAAAGAGGTTACGGACAACAATGGAGTCAAGACCATCGCCAATAACCTTACCAGCACG
GTCCAGGTCTTCACGGACTCAGACTATCAGCTCCCGTACGTGCTCGGGTCGGCTCACGAGGGCTGCCTCC
CGCCGTTCCCAGCGGACGTTTTCATGATTCCTCAGTACGGGTATCTGACGCTTAATGATGGAAGCCAGGC
CGTGGGTCGTTCGTCCTTTTACTGCCTGGAATATTTCCCGTCGCAAATGCTAAGAACGGGTAACAACTTC
CAGTTCAGCTACGAGTTTGAGAACGTACCTTTCCATAGCAGCTACGCTCACAGCCAAAGCCTGGACCGAC
TAATGAATCCACTCATCGACCAATACTTGTACTATCTCTCAAAGACTATTAACGGTTCTGGACAGAATCA
ACAAACGCTAAAATTCAGTGTGGCCGGACCCAGCAACATGGCTGTCCAGGGAAGAAACTACATACCTGGA
CCCAGCTACCGACAACAACGTGTCTCAACCACTGTGACTCAAAACAACAACAGCGAATTTGCTTGGCCTG
GAGCTTCTTCTTGGGCTCTCAATGGACGTAATAGCTTGATGAATCCTGGACCTGCTATGGCCAGCCACAA
AGAAGGAGAGGACCGTTTCTTTCCTTTGTCTGGATCTTTAATTTTTGGCAAACAAGGAACTGGAAGAGAC
AACGTGGATGCGGACAAAGTCATGATAACCAACGAAGAAGAAATTAAAACTACTAACCCGGTAGCAACGG
AGTCCTATGGACAAGTGGCCACAAACCACCAGAGTGCCCAACCTACTCAGGGGACGTTTCGGGCACAGGC
GCAGACCGGCTGGGTTCAAAACCAAGGAATACTTCCGGGTATGGTTTGGCAGGACAGAGATGTGTACCTG
CAAGGACCCATTTGGGCCAAAATTCCTCACACGGACGGCAACTTTCACCCTTCTCCGCTGATGGGAGGGT
TTGGAATGAAGCACCCGCCTCCTCAGATCCTCATCAAAAACACACCTGTACCTGCGGATCCTCCAACGGC
CTTCAACAAGGACAAGCTGAACTCTTTCATCACCCAGTATTCTACTGGCCAAGTCAGCGTGGAGATCGAG
TGGGAGCTGCAGAAGGAAAACAGCAAGCGCTGGAACCCGGAGATCCAGTACACTTCCAACTATTACAAGT
CTAATAATGTTGAATTTGCTGTTAATACTGAAGGTGTATATAGTGAACCCCGCCCCATTGGCACCAGATA
CCTGACTCGTAATCTGTAATTGCTTGTTAATCAATAAACCGTTTAATTCGTTTCAGTTGAACTTTGGTCT
CTGCGTATTTCTTTCTTATCTAGTTTCCATGGCTACGTAGATAAGTAGCATGGCGGGTTAATCATTAACT
ACAGATATCCATCACACTGGCGGCCGCTCGACTAGAGCGGCCGCCACCGCGGTGGAGCTCCAGCTTTTGT
TCCCTTTAGTGAGGGTTAATTGCGCGCTTGGCGTAATCATGGTCATAGCTGTTTCCTGTGTGAAATTGTT
ATCCGCTCACAATTCCACACAACATACGAGCCGGAAGCATAAAGTGTAAAGCCTGGGGTGCCTAATGAGT
GAGCTAACTCACATTAATTGCGTTGCGCTCACTGCCCGCTTTCCAGTCGGGAAACCTGTCGTGCCAGCTG
CATTAATGAATCGGCCAACGCGCGGGGAGAGGCGGTTTGCGTATTGGGCGCTCTTCCGCTTCCTCGCTCA
CTGACTCGCTGCGCTCGGTCGTTCGGCTGCGGCGAGCGGTATCAGCTCACTCAAAGGCGGTAATACGGTT
ATCCACAGAATCAGGGGATAACGCAGGAAAGAACATGTGAGCAAAAGGCCAGCAAAAGGCCAGGAACCGT
AAAAAGGCCGCGTTGCTGGCGTTTTTCCATAGGCTCCGCCCCCCTGACGAGCATCACAAAAATCGACGCT
CAAGTCAGAGGTGGCGAAACCCGACAGGACTATAAAGATACCAGGCGTTTCCCCCTGGAAGCTCCCTCGT
GCGCTCTCCTGTTCCGACCCTGCCGCTTACCGGATACCTGTCCGCCTTTCTCCCTTCGGGAAGCGTGGCG
CTTTCTCATAGCTCACGCTGTAGGTATCTCAGTTCGGTGTAGGTCGTTCGCTCCAAGCTGGGCTGTGTGC
ACGAACCCCCCGTTCAGCCCGACCGCTGCGCCTTATCCGGTAACTATCGTCTTGAGTCCAACCCGGTAAG
ACACGACTTATCGCCACTGGCAGCAGCCACTGGTAACAGGATTAGCAGAGCGAGGTATGTAGGCGGTGCT
ACAGAGTTCTTGAAGTGGTGGCCTAACTACGGCTACACTAGAAGAACAGTATTTGGTATCTGCGCTCTGC
TGAAGCCAGTTACCTTCGGAAAAAGAGTTGGTAGCTCTTGATCCGGCAAACAAACCACCGCTGGTAGCGG
TGGTTTTTTTGTTTGCAAGCAGCAGATTACGCGCAGAAAAAAAGGATCTCAAGAAGATCCTTTGATCTTT
TCTACGGGGTCTGACGCTCAGTGGAACGAAAACTCACGTTAAGGGATTTTGGTCATGAGATTATCAAAAA
GGATCTTCACCTAGATCCTTTTAAATTAAAAATGAAGTTTTAAATCAATCTAAAGTATATATGAGTAAAC
TTGGTCTGACAGTTAGAAAAACTCATCGAGCATCAAATGAAACTGCAATTTATTCATATCAGGATTATCA
ATACCATATTTTTGAAAAAGCCGTTTCTGTAATGAAGGAGAAAACTCACCGAGGCAGTTCCATAGGATGG
CAAGATCCTGGTATCGGTCTGCGATTCCGACTCGTCCAACATCAATACAACCTATTAATTTCCCCTCGTC
AAAAATAAGGTTATCAAGTGAGAAATCACCATGAGTGACGACTGAATCCGGTGAGAATGGCAAAAGTTTA
TGCATTTCTTTCCAGACTTGTTCAACAGGCCAGCCATTACGCTCGTCATCAAAATCACTCGCATCAACCA
AACCGTTATTCATTCGTGATTGCGCCTGAGCGAGACGAAATACGCGATCGCTGTTAAAAGGACAATTACA
AACAGGAATCGAATGCAACCGGCGCAGGAACACTGCCAGCGCATCAACAATATTTTCACCTGAATCAGGA
TATTCTTCTAATACCTGGAATGCTGTTTTTCCGGGGATCGCAGTGGTGAGTAACCATGCATCATCAGGAG
TACGGATAAAATGCTTGATGGTCGGAAGAGGCATAAATTCCGTCAGCCAGTTTAGTCTGACCATCTCATC
TGTAACATCATTGGCAACGCTACCTTTGCCATGTTTCAGAAACAACTCTGGCGCATCGGGCTTCCCATAC
AAGCGATAGATTGTCGCACCTGATTGCCCGACATTATCGCGAGCCCATTTATACCCATATAAATCAGCAT
CCATGTTGGAATTTAATCGCGGCCTCGACGTTTCCCGTTGAATATGGCTCATACTCTTCCTTTTTCAATA
TTATTGAAGCATTTATCAGGGTTATTGTCTCATGAGCGGATACATATTTGAATGTATTTAGAAAAATAAA
CAAATAGGGGTTCCGCGCACATTTCCCCGAAAAGTGCCACCTAAATTGTAAGCGTTAATATTTTGTTAAA
ATTCGCGTTAAATTTTTGTTAAATCAGCTCATTTTTTAACCAATAGGCCGAAATCGGCAAAATCCCTTAT
AAATCAAAAGAATAGACCGAGATAGGGT
[37 nt withheld, positions 8849-8885]
AAAGAACGTGGACTCCAACGTCAAAGG
[49 nt withheld, positions 8913-8961]
T
[91 nt withheld, positions 8963-9053]
G
[124 nt withheld, positions 9055-9178]
CCCATTCGCCATTCAGGCTGCGCAACTGTTGGGAAGGGCGATCGGTGCGGGCCTCTTCGCTATTACGCCA
GCTGGCGAAAGGGGGATGTGCTGCAAGGCGATTAAGTTGGGTAACGCCAGGGTTTTCCCAGTCACGACGT
TGTAAAACGACGGCCAGTGAGCGCGCGTAATACGACTCACTATAGGGCGAATTGGGTACCGGGCCCCCCC
TCGATCGAGG
Features (pLannotate 1.2.2; 29 found; start..end, strand, type, name):
    187..2049    +  CDS            Rep78: REP78_AAV2S - Experimental evidence at protein level: Swiss-Prot protein existence level 1. Plays an essential role in the initiation of viral DNA synthesis. Binds specifically to an inverted terminal repeat element (ITR) on the 3' and 5' ends of the viral DNA, where it cleaves a site specifically to generate a priming site for initiation of the synthesis of a complementary strand. Plays also a role as transcriptional regulator, DNA helicase and as key factors in site-specific integration of the viral genome. Regulates host PKA activity by interacting with host PRKX as a mechanism of interferi
   2152..2828    +  CDS            rtTA3 (fragment): reverse tetracycline transactivator 3 activates expression from Tet-responsive promoters in the presence of doxycycline
   2758..2868    +  CDS            VP48: 3 tandem repeats of the minimal activation domain of herpes simplex virus VP16 (Cheng et al., 2013)
   2907..2925    -  promoter       SP6 promoter: promoter for bacteriophage SP6 RNA polymerase
   2951..3175    +  polyA_signal   bGH poly(A) signal: bovine growth hormone polyadenylation signal
   3179..3200    +  promoter       SV40 promoter (fragment): SV40 enhancer and early promoter
   3236..3256    +  promoter       tight TRE promoter (fragment): Tet-responsive promoter PTight, consisting of seven tet operator sequences followed by the minimal CMV promoter
   3273..3293    +  promoter       tight TRE promoter (fragment): Tet-responsive promoter PTight, consisting of seven tet operator sequences followed by the minimal CMV promoter
   3310..3330    +  promoter       tight TRE promoter (fragment): Tet-responsive promoter PTight, consisting of seven tet operator sequences followed by the minimal CMV promoter
   3347..3367    +  promoter       tight TRE promoter (fragment): Tet-responsive promoter PTight, consisting of seven tet operator sequences followed by the minimal CMV promoter
   3384..3404    +  promoter       tight TRE promoter (fragment): Tet-responsive promoter PTight, consisting of seven tet operator sequences followed by the minimal CMV promoter
   3421..3441    +  promoter       tight TRE promoter (fragment): Tet-responsive promoter PTight, consisting of seven tet operator sequences followed by the minimal CMV promoter
   3458..3478    +  promoter       tight TRE promoter (fragment): Tet-responsive promoter PTight, consisting of seven tet operator sequences followed by the minimal CMV promoter
   3495..3515    +  promoter       tight TRE promoter (fragment): Tet-responsive promoter PTight, consisting of seven tet operator sequences followed by the minimal CMV promoter
   3521..4138    +  CDS            Rep52 (fragment): REP52_AAV2S - Experimental evidence at protein level: Swiss-Prot protein existence level 1. Plays a critical role during packaging of viral DNA into empty capsids, where they are thought to be part of the packaging motor complex. The single stranded genomic DNA is packaged in a 3' to 5' direction and requires the association between viral DNA and Rep40. Regulates host PKA activity by interacting with host PRKX as a mechanism to interfere with helper virus propagation and to promote its own replication. From Adeno-associated virus 2 (isolate Srivastava/1982) (AAV-2).
   4158..6386    +  CDS            VP1: CAPSD_AAV2S - Experimental evidence at protein level: Swiss-Prot protein existence level 1. Capsid protein self-assembles to form an icosahedral capsid with a T=1 symmetry, about 22 nm in diameter, and consisting of 60 copies of three size variants of the capsid protein VP1, VP2 and VP3 which differ in their N-terminus. The capsid encapsulates the genomic ssDNA. Binds to host cell heparan sulfate and uses host ITGA5-ITGB1 as coreceptor on the cell surface to provide virion attachment to target cell. This attachment induces virion internalization predominantly through clathrin-dependent endocyt
   6542..6570    -  misc_feature   MCS (fragment): pBluescript multiple cloning site
   6583..6601    -  promoter       T3 promoter: promoter for bacteriophage T3 RNA polymerase
   6646..6662    -  protein_bind   lac operator: The lac repressor binds to the lac operator to inhibit transcription in E. coli. This inhibition can be relieved by adding lactose or isopropyl-β-D-thiogalactopyranoside (IPTG). lac repressor encoded by lacI
   6670..6700    -  promoter       lac promoter: promoter for the E. coli lac operon
   6715..6736    -  protein_bind   CAP binding site: CAP binding activates transcription in the presence of cAMP. E. coli catabolite activator protein
   6749..6841    -  CDS            lacI (fragment): lac repressor; lacI; The lac repressor binds to the lac operator to inhibit transcription in E. coli. This inhibition can be relieved by adding lactose or isopropyl-β-D-thiogalactopyranoside (IPTG).
   7024..7612    -  rep_origin     ori: high-copy-number ColE1/pMB1/pBR322/pUC origin of replication
   7783..8592    -  CDS            KanR: aminoglycoside phosphotransferase; aph(3')-Ia; confers resistance to kanamycin in bacteria or G418 (Geneticin®) in eukaryotes
   8593..8697    -  promoter       AmpR promoter: bla
   8750..9178    -  rep_origin     f1 ori (sequence partly withheld): f1 bacteriophage origin of replication; arrow indicates direction of (+) strand synthesis
   9183..9338    -  CDS            lacZα (fragment): LacZα fragment of β-galactosidase; lacZ fragment
   9346..9364    +  promoter       T7 promoter: promoter for bacteriophage T7 RNA polymerase
   9373..9392    -  misc_feature   MCS (fragment): pBluescript multiple cloning site
