[The description below was written by a language model from this plasmid's Addgene catalogue record and pLannotate feature annotations shown in this document.]
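Description:
kiCAP-AAV-PAL1D is a Rep/Cap packaging (helper) plasmid of about 9.4 kb used to produce recombinant AAV carrying the engineered PAL1D capsid, which the record describes as having CNS tropism in macaques. It is built on a pUC57-Kan backbone, modified in the same way as the related kiCAP-AAV-BI30 plasmid. It is maintained in E. coli through a high-copy ColE1/pUC origin with kanamycin selection (KanR expressed from a bla-type promoter). The backbone also retains an f1 origin, lac promoter/operator and lacZα remnants, and T7, T3 and SP6 phage promoter sites. No ITRs are annotated, as expected for a plasmid that supplies packaging functions in trans rather than being packaged itself.

The payload is a synthetic cap gene encoding AAV9 VP1 with a seven-residue peptide inserted between amino acids 588 and 589, a surface-exposed loop position commonly used to retarget capsids. The annotation tool labels this reading frame by homology to AAV2 VP1, but the catalogue identifies it as AAV9-derived. The stated promoter is p41. Upstream of cap, the feature table shows a full-length AAV2 Rep78 reading frame followed by a tetracycline-transactivator-type coding sequence (annotated as an rtTA3 fragment with VP16-derived activation repeats) and a bGH polyadenylation signal. Next comes an array of tet operator repeats from a TRE-type promoter, then a partial Rep52 segment that sits directly before VP1 and probably carries the p41 region. This layout suggests a transactivator-boosted circuit for cap expression, but the record does not describe how it works. In typical use, the plasmid would be co-transfected into producer cells with an ITR-flanked transgene plasmid and adenoviral helper functions to generate PAL1D vectors.
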