Addgene plasmid #196686: kiCAP-AAV-PAL1D
Purpose: Rep/Cap plasmid for the production of PAL1D, an AAV capsid with CNS tropism in macaques.
Depositing lab: Pardis Sabeti. Depositing organization: Broad Institute. Publication: Systemic administration of novel engineered AAV capsids facilitates enhanced transgene expression in the macaque CNS. Stanton AC, Lagerborg KA, Tellez L, Krunnfusz A, King EM, Ye S, Solomon IH, Tabebordbar M, Sabeti PC. Med (N Y). 2022 Nov 15:S2666-6340(22)00456-1. doi: 10.1016/j.medj.2022.11.002. PubMed 36417917.
Backbone
  Vector backbone: pUC57-Kan
  Backbone size w/o insert (bp): 3000
  Total vector size (bp): 9398
  Modifications to backbone: Backbone modifications as in kiCAP-AAV-BI30
  Vector type: AAV
Growth in bacteria
  Bacterial resistance: Kanamycin, 50 μg/mL
  Growth temperature: 30°C
  Growth strain: NEB Stable
  Copy number: High Copy
Gene/Insert
  Gene/Insert name: AAV9 VP1 modified with 7mer insertion between amino acids 588 and 589 (alt name: PAL1D)
  Species: Synthetic
  Insert size (bp): 2232
  Mutation: PTQGTFR insert between amino acids 588 and 589 of AAV9 VP1
  Promoter: p41
  Cloning method: Restriction Enzyme; 5′ cloning site BsiWI (not destroyed); 3′ cloning site AgeI (destroyed during cloning)
  Sequencing primers: 5′ N/A; 3′ N/A
Terms and licenses: Academic/Nonprofit Terms; Industry Terms: Not Available to Industry
How to cite: kiCAP-AAV-PAL1D was a gift from Pardis Sabeti (Addgene plasmid # 196686 ; http://n2t.net/addgene:196686 ; RRID:Addgene_196686)
